>Addgene plasmid #123696 | MTK1_034 | addgene full sequence | sequence record 248596 | Addgene NGS Result
CACCGTCTTTCATTGCCATACGAAATTCCGGATGAGCATTCATCAGGCGGGCAAGAATGTGAATAAAGGC
CGGATAAAACTTGTGCTTATTTTTCTTTACGGTCTTTAAAAAGGCCGTAATATCCAGCTGAACGGTCTGG
TTATAGGTACATTGAGCAACTGACTGAAATGCCTCAAAATGTTCTTTACGATGCCATTGGGATATATCAA
CGGTGGTATATCCAGTGATTTTTTTCTCCATTTTAGCTTCCTTAGCTCCTGAAAATCTCGATAACTCAAA
AAATACGCCCGGTAGTGATCTTATTTCATTATGGTGAAAGTTGGAACCTCTTACGTGCCCGATCAATCAT
GACCAAAATCCCTTAACGTGAGTTTTCGTTCCACTGAGCGTCAGACCCCGTAGAAAAGATCAAAGGATCT
TCTTGAGATCCTTTTTTTCTGCGCGTAATCTGCTGCTTGCAAACAAAAAAACCACCGCTACCAGCGGTGG
TTTGTTTGCCGGATCAAGAGCTACCAACTCTTTTTCCGAAGGTAACTGGCTTCAGCAGAGCGCAGATACC
AAATACTGTTCTTCTAGTGTAGCCGTAGTTAGGCCACCACTTCAAGAACTCTGTAGCACCGCCTACATAC
CTCGCTCTGCTAATCCTGTTACCAGTGGCTGCTGCCAGTGGCGATAAGTCGTGTCTTACCGGGTTGGACT
CAAGACGATAGTTACCGGATAAGGCGCAGCGGTCGGGCTGAACGGGGGGTTCGTGCACACAGCCCAGCTT
GGAGCGAACGACCTACACCGAACTGAGATACCTACAGCGTGAGCTATGAGAAAGCGCCACGCTTCCCGAA
GGGAGAAAGGCGGACAGGTATCCGGTAAGCGGCAGGGTCGGAACAGGAGAGCGCACGAGGGAGCTTCCAG
GGGGAAACGCCTGGTATCTTTATAGTCCTGTCGGGTTTCGCCACCTCTGACTTGAGCGTCGATTTTTGTG
ATGCTCGTCAGGGGGGCGGAGCCTATGGAAAAACGCCAGCAACGCGGCCTTTTTACGGTTCCTGGCCTTT
TGCTGGCCTTTTGCTCACATGTTCTTTCCTGCGTTATCCCCTGATTCTGTGGATAACCGTAGTCGGTCTC
ACCCTGAATTCGCATCTAGAACGCACAAGGTCAGGGCACTCATGCGACAATCAACTCGATGCATGATCCG
CACCATTGTCGAGGGGCCAGCGTCAATAGTGCCGATGACCACAGACCCGGTTAAGACATAGCCGAATGGA
GCCGCGCCGACCACAGAATGATACGTCTCAAAGTGGGGTAGTGGAGCCACGAATTTCAGTTTATTAAAAC
AGGCTGGCGATGTCGAAGAGAACCCTGGGCCAGGAACGTGAGACCAGACCAATAAAAAACGCCCGGCGGC
AACCGAGCGTTCTGAACAAATCCAGATGGAGTTCTGAGGTCATTACTGGATCTATCAACAGGAGTCCAAG
CGAGCTCGATATCAAATTACGCCCCGCCCTGCCACTCATCGCAGTACTGTTGTAATTCATTAAGCATTCT
GCCGACATGGAAGCCATCACAAACGGCATGATGAACCTGAATCGCCAGCGGCATCAGCACCTTGTCGCCT
TGCGTATAATATTTGCCCATGGTGAAAACGGGGGCGAAGAAGTTGTCCATATTGGCCACGTTTAAATCAA
AACTGGTGAAACTCACCCAGGGATTGGCTGAAACGAAAAACATATTCTCAATAAACCCTTTAGGGAAATA
GGCCAGGTTTTCACCGTAACACGCCACATCTTGCGAATATATGTGTAGAAACTGCCGGAAATCGTCGTGG
TATTCACTCCAGAGCGATGAAAACGTTTCAGTTTGCTCATGGAAAACGGTGTAACAAGGGTGAACACTAT
CCCATATCACCAGCT
Features (pLannotate 1.2.2; 4 found; start..end, strand, type, name):
    242..339     -  promoter       cat promoter: promoter of the E. coli cat gene encoding chloramphenicol acetyltransferase
    423..1011    +  rep_origin     ori: high-copy-number ColE1/pMB1/pBR322/pUC origin of replication
   1382..1416    -  terminator     lambda t0 terminator: minimal transcription terminator from phage lambda (Scholtissek and Grosse, 1987)
   1490..241     -  CDS            cat (across the origin): CAT_ECOLX - Experimental evidence at protein level: Swiss-Prot protein existence level 1. This enzyme is an effector of chloramphenicol resistance in bacteria. From Escherichia coli. This protein is used as a marker in many commonly used cloning vectors, such as pACYC184.
