[The description below was written by a language model from this plasmid's Addgene catalogue record and pLannotate feature annotations shown in this document.]
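Description:
MTK1_034 is a small (about 1.9 kb) part plasmid from the Mammalian Toolkit (MTK), a hierarchical Golden Gate–style system for modular assembly of genetic circuits destined for mammalian cells. It is built on the MTK0_027 part-entry backbone and, although catalogued as a mammalian expression vector, it carries no mammalian promoter or expression cassette of its own. It is a bacterial storage plasmid for a single reusable part. Propagation in E. coli relies on a high-copy ColE1/pUC-type origin of replication, and selection is by chloramphenicol resistance from the cat gene, which is driven by its native cat promoter and followed by a lambda t0 terminator. These backbone elements are the only features the automated annotation detected.

The payload is a synthetic insert named Connector L5-P2A, which was introduced through BsmBI sites that were destroyed during cloning. It is a Type 1 part, the class that serves as 5′ assembly connectors in the MTK. In this scheme a left connector sits at the upstream end of a transcriptional unit and determines the position that unit takes when several units are joined into a multigene plasmid. This connector also includes a picornavirus 2A peptide (P2A) element, a short sequence that causes ribosomal skipping so that flanking coding regions are released as separate polypeptides. This pairing suggests use in linking an upstream coding sequence to the next one for co-expression from a shared transcript, although the record does not spell out that application. The short insert itself was not annotated in the feature table, so its exact position and boundaries are not given.
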