Addgene plasmid #123696: MTK1_034
Purpose: Encodes ConL5 and picornavius peptide 2A (P2A) element as a Type 1 part to be used in the MTK system
Depositing lab: Hana El-Samad. Depositing organization: University of California, San Francisco (UCSF). Publication: A Toolkit for Rapid Modular Construction of Biological Circuits in Mammalian Cells. Fonseca JP, Bonny AR, Kumar GR, Ng AH, Town J, Wu QC, Aslankoohi E, Chen SY, Dods G, Harrigan P, Osimiri LC, Kistler AL, El-Samad H. ACS Synth Biol. 2019 Nov 15;8(11):2593-2606. doi: 10.1021/acssynbio.9b00322. Epub 2019 Nov 5. PubMed 31686495.
Backbone
  Vector backbone: MTK0_027
  Vector type: Mammalian Expression
Growth in bacteria
  Bacterial resistance: Chloramphenicol, 25 μg/mL
  Growth temperature: 37°C
  Growth strain: DH5alpha
  Copy number: Unknown
Gene/Insert
  Gene/Insert name: Connector L5-P2A
  Species: Synthetic
  Cloning method: Restriction Enzyme; 5′ cloning site BsmBI (destroyed during cloning); 3′ cloning site BsmBI (destroyed during cloning)
Terms and licenses: Academic/Nonprofit Terms; Industry Terms: Not Available to Industry
Depositor comments: Type 1 parts are 5' assembly connectors in the MTK. Please visit https://www.biorxiv.org/content/10.1101/506188v2 for BioRxiv preprint
How to cite: MTK1_034 was a gift from Hana El-Samad (Addgene plasmid # 123696 ; http://n2t.net/addgene:123696 ; RRID:Addgene_123696)
